>Addgene plasmid #224446 | kiCAP-AAV-MyoAAV3E | addgene full sequence | sequence record 446644 | Addgene NGS Result
TCGACACGCGTGGAGGGGTGGAGTCGTGACGTGAATTACGTCATAGGGTTAGGGAGGTCCTGTATTAGAG
GTCACGTGAGTGTTTTGCGACATTTTGCGACACCATGTGGTCACGCTGGGTATTTAAGCCCGAGTGAGCA
CGCAGGGTCTCCATTTTGAAGCGGGAGGTTTGAACGCGCAGCCGCCATGCCGGGGTTTTACGAGATTGTG
ATTAAGGTCCCCAGCGACCTTGACGAGCATCTGCCCGGCATTTCTGACAGCTTTGTGAACTGGGTGGCCG
AGAAGGAATGGGAGTTGCCGCCAGATTCTGACATGGATCTGAATCTGATTGAGCAGGCACCCCTGACCGT
GGCCGAGAAGCTGCAGCGCGACTTTCTGACGGAATGGCGCCGTGTGAGTAAGGCCCCGGAGGCTCTTTTC
TTTGTGCAATTTGAGAAGGGAGAGAGCTACTTCCACATGCACGTGCTCGTGGAAACCACCGGGGTGAAAT
CCATGGTTTTGGGACGTTTCCTGAGTCAGATTCGCGAAAAACTGATTCAGAGAATTTACCGCGGGATCGA
GCCGACTTTGCCAAACTGGTTCGCGGTCACAAAGACCAGAAATGGCGCCGGAGGCGGGAACAAGGTGGTG
GATGAGTGCTACATCCCCAATTACTTGCTCCCCAAAACCCAGCCTGAGCTCCAGTGGGCGTGGACTAATA
TGGAACAGTATTTAAGCGCCTGTTTGAATCTCACGGAGCGTAAACGGTTGGTGGCGCAGCATCTGACGCA
CGTGTCGCAGACGCAGGAGCAGAACAAAGAGAATCAGAATCCCAATTCTGATGCGCCGGTGATCAGATCA
AAAACTTCAGCCAGGTACATGGAGCTGGTCGGGTGGCTCGTGGACAAGGGGATTACCTCGGAGAAGCAGT
GGATCCAGGAGGACCAGGCCTCATACATCTCCTTCAATGCGGCCTCCAACTCGCGGTCCCAAATCAAGGC
TGCCTTGGACAATGCGGGAAAGATTATGAGCCTGACTAAAACCGCCCCCGACTACCTGGTGGGCCAGCAG
CCCGTGGAGGACATTTCCAGCAATCGGATTTATAAAATTTTGGAACTAAACGGGTACGATCCCCAATATG
CGGCTTCCGTCTTTCTGGGATGGGCCACGAAAAAGTTCGGCAAGAGGAACACCATCTGGCTGTTTGGGCC
TGCAACTACCGGGAAGACCAACATCGCGGAGGCCATAGCCCACACTGTGCCCTTCTACGGGTGCGTAAAC
TGGACCAATGAGAACTTTCCCTTCAACGACTGTGTCGACAAGATGGTGATCTGGTGGGAGGAGGGGAAGA
TGACCGCCAAGGTCGTGGAGTCGGCCAAAGCCATTCTCGGAGGAAGCAAGGTGCGCGTGGACCAGAAATG
CAAGTCCTCGGCCCAGATAGACCCGACTCCCGTGATCGTCACCTCCAACACCAACATGTGCGCCGTGATT
GACGGGAACTCAACGACCTTCGAACACCAGCAGCCGTTGCAAGACCGGATGTTCAAATTTGAACTCACCC
GCCGTCTGGATCATGACTTTGGGAAGGTCACCAAGCAGGAAGTCAAAGACTTTTTCCGGTGGGCAAAGGA
TCACGTGGTTGAGGTGGAGCATGAATTCTACGTCAAAAAGGGTGGAGCCAAGAAAAGACCCGCCCCCAGT
GACGCAGATATAAGTGAGCCCAAACGGGTGCGCGAGTCAGTTGCGCAGCCATCGACGTCAGACGCGGAAG
CTTCGATCAACTACGCGGACAGGTACCAAAACAAATGTTCTCGTCACGTGGGCATGAATCTGATGCTGTT
TCCCTGCAGACAATGCGAGAGACTGAATCAGAATTCAAATATCTGCTTCACTCACGGTGTCAAAGACTGT
TTAGAGTGCTTTCCCGTGTCAGAATCTCAACCCGTTTCTGTCGTCAAAAAGGCGTATCAGAAACTGTGCT
ACATTCATCACATCATGGGAAAGGTGCCAGACGCTTGCACTGCTTGCGACCTGGTCAATGTGGACTTGGA
TGACTGTGTTTCTGAACAATAAATGACTTAAACCAGGTATTGCTGCCGATGGTTATCTTCCAGATTGGCT
CGAGGACAACCTTAGTGAACTAGTGCCACCATGAGTCGGCTGGATAAATCTAAAGTCATAAACGGCGCTC
TGGAATTACTCAATGAAGTCGGTATCGAAGGCCTGACGACAAGGAAACTCGCTCAAAAGCTGGGAGTTGA
GCAGCCTACCCTGTACTGGCACGTGAAGAACAAGCGGGCCCTGCTCGATGCCCTGGCCATCGAGATGCTG
GACAGGCATCATACCCACTTCTGCCCCCTGGAAGGCGAGTCATGGCAAGACTTTCTGCGGAACAACGCCA
AGTCATTCCGCTGTGCTCTCCTCTCACATCGCGACGGGGCTAAAGTGCATCTCGGCACCCGCCCAACAGA
GAAACAGTACGAAACCCTGGAAAATCAGCTCGCGTTCCTGTGTCAGCAAGGCTTCTCCCTGGAGAACGCA
CTGTACGCTCTGTCCGCCGTGGGCCACTTTACACTGGGCTGCGTATTGGAGGAACAGGAGCATCAAGTAG
CAAAAGAGGAAAGAGAGACACCTACCACCGATTCTATGCCCCCACTTCTGAGACAAGCAATTGAGCTGTT
CGACCGGCAGGGAGCCGAACCTGCCTTCCTTTTCGGCCTGGAACTAATCATATGTGGCCTGGAGAAACAG
CTAAAGTGCGAAAGCGGCGGGCCGGCCGACGCCCTTGACGATTTTGACTTAGACATGCTCCCAGCCGATG
CCCTTGACGACTTTGACCTTGATATGCTGCCTGCTGACGCTCTTGACGATTTTGACCTTGACATGCTCCC
CGGGTAAATGCATGAATTCGATCTAGAGGGCCCTATTCTATAGTGTCACCTAAATGCTAGAGCTCGCTGA
TCAGCCTCGACTGTGCCTTCTAGTTGCCAGCCATCTGTTGTTTGCCCCTCCCCCGTGCCTTCCTTGACCC
TGGAAGGTGCCACTCCCACTGTCCTTTCCTAATAAAATGAGGAAATTGCATCGCATTGTCTGAGTAGGTG
TCATTCTATTCTGGGGGGTGGGGTGGGGCAGGACAGCAAGGGGGAGGATTGGGAAGACAATAGCAGGCAT
GCTGGGGATGCGGTGGGCTCTATGGCTTCTGAGGCGGAAAGAACCAGCTGGGGCTCGAATCAAGCTATCA
AGTGCCACCTGACGTCTCCCTATCAGTGATAGAGAAGTCGACACGTCTCGAGCTCCCTATCAGTGATAGA
GAAGGTACGTCTAGAACGTCTCCCTATCAGTGATAGAGAAGTCGACACGTCTCGAGCTCCCTATCAGTGA
TAGAGAAGGTACGTCTAGAACGTCTCCCTATCAGTGATAGAGAAGTCGACACGTCTCGAGCTCCCTATCA
GTGATAGAGAAGGTACGTCTAGAACGTCTCCCTATCAGTGATAGAGAAGTCGACACGTCTCGAGCTCCCT
ATCAGTGATAGAGAAGGTACCCCCTATATAAGCAGAGAGATCTGTTCAAATTTGAACTGACTAAGCGGCT
CCCGCCAGATTTTGGCAAGATTACTAAGCAGGAAGTCAAGGACTTTTTTGCTTGGGCAAAGGTCAATCAG
GTGCCGGTGACTCACGAGTTTAAAGTTCCCAGGGAATTGGCGGGAACTAAAGGGGCGGAGAAATCTCTAA
AACGCCCACTGGGTGACGTCACCAATACTAGCTATAAAAGTCTGGAGAAGCGGGCCAGGCTCTCATTTGT
TCCCGAGACGCCTCGCAGTTCAGACGTGACTGTTGATCCCGCTCCTCTGCGACCGCTAGCTTCGATCAAC
TACGCGGACAGGTACCAAAACAAATGTTCTCGTCACGTGGGCATGAATCTGATGCTGTTTCCCTGCAGAC
AATGCGAGAGACTGAATCAGAATTCAAATATCTGCTTCACTCACGGTGTCAAAGACTGTTTAGAGTGCTT
TCCCGTGTCAGAATCTCAACCCGTTTCTGTCGTCAAAAAGGCGTATCAGAAACTGTGCTACATTCATCAC
ATCATGGGAAAGGTGCCAGACGCTTGCACTGCTTGCGACCTGGTCAATGTGGACTTGGATGACTGTGTTT
CTGAACAATAAATGACTTAAACCAGGTATGGCTGCCGATGGTTATCTTCCAGATTGGCTCGAGGACAACC
TTAGTGAAGGAATTCGCGAGTGGTGGGCTTTGAAACCTGGAGCCCCTCAACCCAAGGCAAATCAACAACA
TCAAGACAACGCTCGAGGTCTTGTGCTTCCGGGTTACAAATACCTTGGACCCGGCAACGGACTCGACAAG
GGGGAGCCGGTCAACGCAGCAGACGCGGCGGCCCTCGAGCACGACAAGGCCTACGACCAGCAGCTCAAGG
CCGGAGACAACCCGTACCTCAAGTACAACCACGCCGACGCCGAGTTCCAGGAGCGGCTCAAAGAAGATAC
GTCTTTTGGGGGCAACCTCGGGCGAGCAGTCTTCCAGGCCAAAAAGAGGCTTCTTGAACCTCTTGGTCTG
GTTGAGGAAGCGGCTAAGACGGCTCCTGGAAAGAAGAGGCCTGTAGAGCAGTCTCCTCAGGAACCGGACT
CCTCCGCGGGTATTGGCAAATCGGGTGCACAGCCCGCTAAAAAGAGACTCAATTTCGGTCAGACTGGCGA
CACAGAGTCAGTCCCAGACCCTCAACCAATCGGAGAACCTCCCGCAGCCCCCTCAGGTGTGGGATCTCTT
ACAATGGCTTCAGGTGGTGGCGCACCAGTGGCAGACAATAACGAAGGTGCCGATGGAGTGGGTAGTTCCT
CGGGAAATTGGCATTGCGATTCCCAATGGCTGGGGGACAGAGTCATCACCACCAGCACCCGAACCTGGGC
CCTGCCCACCTACAACAATCACCTCTACAAGCAAATCTCCAACAGCACATCTGGAGGATCTTCAAATGAC
AACGCCTACTTCGGCTACAGCACCCCCTGGGGGTATTTTGACTTCAACAGATTCCACTGCCACTTCTCAC
CACGTGACTGGCAGCGACTCATCAACAACAACTGGGGATTCCGGCCTAAGCGACTCAACTTCAAGCTCTT
CAACATTCAGGTCAAAGAGGTTACGGACAACAATGGAGTCAAGACCATCGCCAATAACCTTACCAGCACG
GTCCAGGTCTTCACGGACTCAGACTATCAGCTCCCGTACGTGCTCGGGTCGGCTCACGAGGGCTGCCTCC
CGCCGTTCCCAGCGGACGTTTTCATGATTCCTCAGTACGGGTATCTGACGCTTAATGATGGAAGCCAGGC
CGTGGGTCGTTCGTCCTTTTACTGCCTGGAATATTTCCCGTCGCAAATGCTAAGAACGGGTAACAACTTC
CAGTTCAGCTACGAGTTTGAGAACGTACCTTTCCATAGCAGCTACGCTCACAGCCAAAGCCTGGACCGAC
TAATGAATCCACTCATCGACCAATACTTGTACTATCTCTCAAAGACTATTAACGGTTCTGGACAGAATCA
ACAAACGCTAAAATTCAGTGTGGCCGGACCCAGCAACATGGCTGTCCAGGGAAGAAACTACATACCTGGA
CCCAGCTACCGACAACAACGTGTCTCAACCACTGTGACTCAAAACAACAACAGCGAATTTGCTTGGCCTG
GAGCTTCTTCTTGGGCTCTCAATGGACGTAATAGCTTGATGAATCCTGGACCTGCTATGGCCAGCCACAA
AGAAGGAGAGGACCGTTTCTTTCCTTTGTCTGGATCTTTAATTTTTGGCAAACAAGGAACTGGAAGAGAC
AACGTGGATGCGGACAAAGTCATGATAACCAACGAAGAAGAAATTAAAACTACTAACCCGGTAGCAACGG
AGTCCTATGGACAAGTGGCCACAAACCACCAGAGTGCCCAACGGGGTGATCATGGGGTTCTTGCACAGGC
GCAGACCGGCTGGGTTCAAAACCAAGGAATACTTCCGGGTATGGTTTGGCAGGACAGAGATGTGTACCTG
CAAGGACCCATTTGGGCCAAAATTCCTCACACGGACGGCAACTTTCACCCTTCTCCGCTGATGGGAGGGT
TTGGAATGAAGCACCCGCCTCCTCAGATCCTCATCAAAAACACACCTGTACCTGCGGATCCTCCAACGGC
CTTCAACAAGGACAAGCTGAACTCTTTCATCACCCAGTATTCTACTGGCCAAGTCAGCGTGGAGATCGAG
TGGGAGCTGCAGAAGGAAAACAGCAAGCGCTGGAACCCGGAGATCCAGTACACTTCCAACTATTACAAGT
CTAATAATGTTGAATTTGCTGTTAATACTGAAGGTGTATATAGTGAACCCCGCCCCATTGGCACCAGATA
CCTGACTCGTAATCTGTAATTGCTTGTTAATCAATAAACCGTTTAATTCGTTTCAGTTGAACTTTGGTCT
CTGCGTATTTCTTTCTTATCTAGTTTCCATGGCTACGTAGATAAGTAGCATGGCGGGTTAATCATTAACT
ACAGATATCCATCACACTGGCGGCCGCTCGACTAGAGCGGCCGCCACCGCGGTGGAGCTCCAGCTTTTGT
TCCCTTTAGTGAGGGTTAATTGCGCGCTTGGCGTAATCATGGTCATAGCTGTTTCCTGTGTGAAATTGTT
ATCCGCTCACAATTCCACACAACATACGAGCCGGAAGCATAAAGTGTAAAGCCTGGGGTGCCTAATGAGT
GAGCTAACTCACATTAATTGCGTTGCGCTCACTGCCCGCTTTCCAGTCGGGAAACCTGTCGTGCCAGCTG
CATTAATGAATCGGCCAACGCGCGGGGAGAGGCGGTTTGCGTATTGGGCGCTCTTCCGCTTCCTCGCTCA
CTGACTCGCTGCGCTCGGTCGTTCGGCTGCGGCGAGCGGTATCAGCTCACTCAAAGGCGGTAATACGGTT
ATCCACAGAATCAGGGGATAACGCAGGAAAGAACATGTGAGCAAAAGGCCAGCAAAAGGCCAGGAACCGT
AAAAAGGCCGCGTTGCTGGCGTTTTTCCATAGGCTCCGCCCCCCTGACGAGCATCACAAAAATCGACGCT
CAAGTCAGAGGTGGCGAAACCCGACAGGACTATAAAGATACCAGGCGTTTCCCCCTGGAAGCTCCCTCGT
GCGCTCTCCTGTTCCGACCCTGCCGCTTACCGGATACCTGTCCGCCTTTCTCCCTTCGGGAAGCGTGGCG
CTTTCTCATAGCTCACGCTGTAGGTATCTCAGTTCGGTGTAGGTCGTTCGCTCCAAGCTGGGCTGTGTGC
ACGAACCCCCCGTTCAGCCCGACCGCTGCGCCTTATCCGGTAACTATCGTCTTGAGTCCAACCCGGTAAG
ACACGACTTATCGCCACTGGCAGCAGCCACTGGTAACAGGATTAGCAGAGCGAGGTATGTAGGCGGTGCT
ACAGAGTTCTTGAAGTGGTGGCCTAACTACGGCTACACTAGAAGAACAGTATTTGGTATCTGCGCTCTGC
TGAAGCCAGTTACCTTCGGAAAAAGAGTTGGTAGCTCTTGATCCGGCAAACAAACCACCGCTGGTAGCGG
TGGTTTTTTTGTTTGCAAGCAGCAGATTACGCGCAGAAAAAAAGGATCTCAAGAAGATCCTTTGATCTTT
TCTACGGGGTCTGACGCTCAGTGGAACGAAAACTCACGTTAAGGGATTTTGGTCATGAGATTATCAAAAA
GGATCTTCACCTAGATCCTTTTAAATTAAAAATGAAGTTTTAAATCAATCTAAAGTATATATGAGTAAAC
TTGGTCTGACAGTTAGAAAAACTCATCGAGCATCAAATGAAACTGCAATTTATTCATATCAGGATTATCA
ATACCATATTTTTGAAAAAGCCGTTTCTGTAATGAAGGAGAAAACTCACCGAGGCAGTTCCATAGGATGG
CAAGATCCTGGTATCGGTCTGCGATTCCGACTCGTCCAACATCAATACAACCTATTAATTTCCCCTCGTC
AAAAATAAGGTTATCAAGTGAGAAATCACCATGAGTGACGACTGAATCCGGTGAGAATGGCAAAAGTTTA
TGCATTTCTTTCCAGACTTGTTCAACAGGCCAGCCATTACGCTCGTCATCAAAATCACTCGCATCAACCA
AACCGTTATTCATTCGTGATTGCGCCTGAGCGAGACGAAATACGCGATCGCTGTTAAAAGGACAATTACA
AACAGGAATCGAATGCAACCGGCGCAGGAACACTGCCAGCGCATCAACAATATTTTCACCTGAATCAGGA
TATTCTTCTAATACCTGGAATGCTGTTTTTCCGGGGATCGCAGTGGTGAGTAACCATGCATCATCAGGAG
TACGGATAAAATGCTTGATGGTCGGAAGAGGCATAAATTCCGTCAGCCAGTTTAGTCTGACCATCTCATC
TGTAACATCATTGGCAACGCTACCTTTGCCATGTTTCAGAAACAACTCTGGCGCATCGGGCTTCCCATAC
AAGCGATAGATTGTCGCACCTGATTGCCCGACATTATCGCGAGCCCATTTATACCCATATAAATCAGCAT
CCATGTTGGAATTTAATCGCGGCCTCGACGTTTCCCGTTGAATATGGCTCATACTCTTCCTTTTTCAATA
TTATTGAAGCATTTATCAGGGTTATTGTCTCATGAGCGGATACATATTTGAATGTATTTAGAAAAATAAA
CAAATAGGGGTTCCGCGCACATTTCCCCGAAAAGTGCCACCTAAATTGTAAGCGTTAATATTTTGTTAAA
ATTCGCGTTAAATTTTTGTTAAATCAGCTCATTTTTTAACCAATAGGCCGAAATCGGCAAAATCCCTTAT
AAATCAAAAGAATAGACCGAGATAGGGT
[37 nt withheld, positions 8849-8885]
AAAGAACGTGGACTCCAACGTCAAAGG
[49 nt withheld, positions 8913-8961]
T
[91 nt withheld, positions 8963-9053]
G
[124 nt withheld, positions 9055-9178]
CCCATTCGCCATTCAGGCTGCGCAACTGTTGGGAAGGGCGATCGGTGCGGGCCTCTTCGCTATTACGCCA
GCTGGCGAAAGGGGGATGTGCTGCAAGGCGATTAAGTTGGGTAACGCCAGGGTTTTCCCAGTCACGACGT
TGTAAAACGACGGCCAGTGAGCGCGCGTAATACGACTCACTATAGGGCGAATTGGGTACCGGGCCCCCCC
TCGATCGAGG
Features (pLannotate 1.2.2; 29 found; start..end, strand, type, name):
    187..2049    +  CDS            Rep78: REP78_AAV2S - Experimental evidence at protein level: Swiss-Prot protein existence level 1. Plays an essential role in the initiation of viral DNA synthesis. Binds specifically to an inverted terminal repeat element (ITR) on the 3' and 5' ends of the viral DNA, where it cleaves a site specifically to generate a priming site for initiation of the synthesis of a complementary strand. Plays also a role as transcriptional regulator, DNA helicase and as key factors in site-specific integration of the viral genome. Regulates host PKA activity by interacting with host PRKX as a mechanism of interferi
   2152..2828    +  CDS            rtTA3 (fragment): reverse tetracycline transactivator 3 activates expression from Tet-responsive promoters in the presence of doxycycline
   2758..2868    +  CDS            VP48: 3 tandem repeats of the minimal activation domain of herpes simplex virus VP16 (Cheng et al., 2013)
   2907..2925    -  promoter       SP6 promoter: promoter for bacteriophage SP6 RNA polymerase
   2951..3175    +  polyA_signal   bGH poly(A) signal: bovine growth hormone polyadenylation signal
   3179..3200    +  promoter       SV40 promoter (fragment): SV40 enhancer and early promoter
   3236..3256    +  promoter       tight TRE promoter (fragment): Tet-responsive promoter PTight, consisting of seven tet operator sequences followed by the minimal CMV promoter
   3273..3293    +  promoter       tight TRE promoter (fragment): Tet-responsive promoter PTight, consisting of seven tet operator sequences followed by the minimal CMV promoter
   3310..3330    +  promoter       tight TRE promoter (fragment): Tet-responsive promoter PTight, consisting of seven tet operator sequences followed by the minimal CMV promoter
   3347..3367    +  promoter       tight TRE promoter (fragment): Tet-responsive promoter PTight, consisting of seven tet operator sequences followed by the minimal CMV promoter
   3384..3404    +  promoter       tight TRE promoter (fragment): Tet-responsive promoter PTight, consisting of seven tet operator sequences followed by the minimal CMV promoter
   3421..3441    +  promoter       tight TRE promoter (fragment): Tet-responsive promoter PTight, consisting of seven tet operator sequences followed by the minimal CMV promoter
   3458..3478    +  promoter       tight TRE promoter (fragment): Tet-responsive promoter PTight, consisting of seven tet operator sequences followed by the minimal CMV promoter
   3495..3515    +  promoter       tight TRE promoter (fragment): Tet-responsive promoter PTight, consisting of seven tet operator sequences followed by the minimal CMV promoter
   3521..4138    +  CDS            Rep52 (fragment): REP52_AAV2S - Experimental evidence at protein level: Swiss-Prot protein existence level 1. Plays a critical role during packaging of viral DNA into empty capsids, where they are thought to be part of the packaging motor complex. The single stranded genomic DNA is packaged in a 3' to 5' direction and requires the association between viral DNA and Rep40. Regulates host PKA activity by interacting with host PRKX as a mechanism to interfere with helper virus propagation and to promote its own replication. From Adeno-associated virus 2 (isolate Srivastava/1982) (AAV-2).
   4158..6386    +  CDS            VP1: CAPSD_AAV2S - Experimental evidence at protein level: Swiss-Prot protein existence level 1. Capsid protein self-assembles to form an icosahedral capsid with a T=1 symmetry, about 22 nm in diameter, and consisting of 60 copies of three size variants of the capsid protein VP1, VP2 and VP3 which differ in their N-terminus. The capsid encapsulates the genomic ssDNA. Binds to host cell heparan sulfate and uses host ITGA5-ITGB1 as coreceptor on the cell surface to provide virion attachment to target cell. This attachment induces virion internalization predominantly through clathrin-dependent endocyt
   6542..6570    -  misc_feature   MCS (fragment): pBluescript multiple cloning site
   6583..6601    -  promoter       T3 promoter: promoter for bacteriophage T3 RNA polymerase
   6646..6662    -  protein_bind   lac operator: The lac repressor binds to the lac operator to inhibit transcription in E. coli. This inhibition can be relieved by adding lactose or isopropyl-β-D-thiogalactopyranoside (IPTG). lac repressor encoded by lacI
   6670..6700    -  promoter       lac promoter: promoter for the E. coli lac operon
   6715..6736    -  protein_bind   CAP binding site: CAP binding activates transcription in the presence of cAMP. E. coli catabolite activator protein
   6749..6841    -  CDS            lacI (fragment): lac repressor; lacI; The lac repressor binds to the lac operator to inhibit transcription in E. coli. This inhibition can be relieved by adding lactose or isopropyl-β-D-thiogalactopyranoside (IPTG).
   7024..7612    -  rep_origin     ori: high-copy-number ColE1/pMB1/pBR322/pUC origin of replication
   7783..8592    -  CDS            KanR: aminoglycoside phosphotransferase; aph(3')-Ia; confers resistance to kanamycin in bacteria or G418 (Geneticin®) in eukaryotes
   8593..8697    -  promoter       AmpR promoter: bla
   8750..9178    -  rep_origin     f1 ori (sequence partly withheld): f1 bacteriophage origin of replication; arrow indicates direction of (+) strand synthesis
   9183..9338    -  CDS            lacZα (fragment): LacZα fragment of β-galactosidase; lacZ fragment
   9346..9364    +  promoter       T7 promoter: promoter for bacteriophage T7 RNA polymerase
   9373..9392    -  misc_feature   MCS (fragment): pBluescript multiple cloning site
