[The description below was written by a language model from this plasmid's Addgene catalogue record and pLannotate feature annotations shown in this document.]
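Description:
kiCAP-AAV-MyoAAV3E is a Rep/Cap helper plasmid for producing recombinant AAV packaged in the MyoAAV 3E capsid, an engineered variant described as muscle-tropic in mice and macaques. It is built on a pUC57-Kan backbone and maintained in E. coli at high copy through a ColE1/pUC-type origin with kanamycin selection (KanR driven from the bla promoter). The roughly 9.4 kb sequenced plasmid also carries an f1 origin, lac promoter/operator and lacZα remnants, and T7, T3 and SP6 phage promoters left over from cloning vectors. As expected for a packaging plasmid, no ITRs are annotated, so it supplies its functions in trans and is not itself packaged.

The payload begins with a full AAV2 Rep78 open reading frame, which provides the replication and packaging functions. Downstream lies a tetracycline-transactivator-type coding sequence, which the automated annotation labels as an rtTA3 fragment overlapping a VP16-derived activation domain, terminated by a bGH polyadenylation signal. This is followed by an array of tet operator repeats, a partial Rep52 segment, and then the capsid gene. The Rep fragment presumably supplies the native p41 promoter region that the catalogue lists for cap, and the arrangement suggests that the transactivator boosts capsid transcription through the tet operators, although the record does not explain this design. The 2,232 bp cap insert encodes AAV9 VP1 with a seven-residue RGD-containing peptide inserted between amino acids 588 and 589. The annotation tool matched it to AAV2 VP1 by homology only. The insert was introduced by Gibson assembly between BsiWI and AgeI sites. The plasmid would typically be co-transfected with an ITR-flanked transgene plasmid and adenoviral helper functions to make muscle-targeting vector.
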