Addgene plasmid #224446: kiCAP-AAV-MyoAAV3E
Purpose: Rep/Cap plasmid for the production of MyoAAV 3E, a muscle-tropic AAV capsid in mice and macaques.
Depositing lab: Pardis Sabeti. Depositing organization: Broad Institute. Publication: Directed evolution of a family of AAV capsid variants enabling potent muscle-directed gene delivery across species. Tabebordbar M, Lagerborg KA, Stanton A, King EM, Ye S, Tellez L, Krunnfusz A, Tavakoli S, Widrick JJ, Messemer KA, Troiano EC, Moghadaszadeh B, Peacker BL, Leacock KA, Horwitz N, Beggs AH, Wagers AJ, Sabeti PC. Cell. 2021 Sep 16;184(19):4919-4938.e22. doi: 10.1016/j.cell.2021.08.028. Epub 2021 Sep 9. PubMed 34506722.
Backbone
  Vector backbone: pUC57-Kan
  Vector type: AAV
Growth in bacteria
  Bacterial resistance: Kanamycin, 50 μg/mL
  Growth temperature: 30°C
  Growth strain: NEB Stable
  Copy number: High Copy
Gene/Insert
  Gene/Insert name: AAV9 VP1 modified with 7mer insertion between amino acids 588 and 589 (alt name: MyoAAV 3E)
  Species: Synthetic
  Insert size (bp): 2232
  Mutation: RGDHGVL insert between amino acids 588 and 589 of AAV9 VP1
  Promoter: p41
  Cloning method: Gibson Cloning
Terms and licenses: Academic/Nonprofit Terms; Industry Terms: Not Available to Industry
Depositor comments: Insert was cloned via BsiWI (5') and AgeI (3', preserved in cloning) sites
How to cite: kiCAP-AAV-MyoAAV3E was a gift from Pardis Sabeti (Addgene plasmid # 224446 ; http://n2t.net/addgene:224446 ; RRID:Addgene_224446)
