>Addgene plasmid #224446 | kiCAP-AAV-MyoAAV3E | depositor partial sequence | sequence record 439837 | MyoAAV 3E cap
ATGGCTGCCGATGGTTATCTTCCAGATTGGCTCGAGGACAACCTTAGTGAAGGAATTCGCGAGTGGTGGG
CTTTGAAACCTGGAGCCCCTCAACCCAAGGCAAATCAACAACATCAAGACAACGCTCGAGGTCTTGTGCT
TCCGGGTTACAAATACCTTGGACCCGGCAACGGACTCGACAAGGGGGAGCCGGTCAACGCAGCAGACGCG
GCGGCCCTCGAGCACGACAAGGCCTACGACCAGCAGCTCAAGGCCGGAGACAACCCGTACCTCAAGTACA
ACCACGCCGACGCCGAGTTCCAGGAGCGGCTCAAAGAAGATACGTCTTTTGGGGGCAACCTCGGGCGAGC
AGTCTTCCAGGCCAAAAAGAGGCTTCTTGAACCTCTTGGTCTGGTTGAGGAAGCGGCTAAGACGGCTCCT
GGAAAGAAGAGGCCTGTAGAGCAGTCTCCTCAGGAACCGGACTCCTCCGCGGGTATTGGCAAATCGGGTG
CACAGCCCGCTAAAAAGAGACTCAATTTCGGTCAGACTGGCGACACAGAGTCAGTCCCAGACCCTCAACC
AATCGGAGAACCTCCCGCAGCCCCCTCAGGTGTGGGATCTCTTACAATGGCTTCAGGTGGTGGCGCACCA
GTGGCAGACAATAACGAAGGTGCCGATGGAGTGGGTAGTTCCTCGGGAAATTGGCATTGCGATTCCCAAT
GGCTGGGGGACAGAGTCATCACCACCAGCACCCGAACCTGGGCCCTGCCCACCTACAACAATCACCTCTA
CAAGCAAATCTCCAACAGCACATCTGGAGGATCTTCAAATGACAACGCCTACTTCGGCTACAGCACCCCC
TGGGGGTATTTTGACTTCAACAGATTCCACTGCCACTTCTCACCACGTGACTGGCAGCGACTCATCAACA
ACAACTGGGGATTCCGGCCTAAGCGACTCAACTTCAAGCTCTTCAACATTCAGGTCAAAGAGGTTACGGA
CAACAATGGAGTCAAGACCATCGCCAATAACCTTACCAGCACGGTCCAGGTCTTCACGGACTCAGACTAT
CAGCTCCCGTACGTGCTCGGGTCGGCTCACGAGGGCTGCCTCCCGCCGTTCCCAGCGGACGTTTTCATGA
TTCCTCAGTACGGGTATCTGACGCTTAATGATGGAAGCCAGGCCGTGGGTCGTTCGTCCTTTTACTGCCT
GGAATATTTCCCGTCGCAAATGCTAAGAACGGGTAACAACTTCCAGTTCAGCTACGAGTTTGAGAACGTA
CCTTTCCATAGCAGCTACGCTCACAGCCAAAGCCTGGACCGACTAATGAATCCACTCATCGACCAATACT
TGTACTATCTCTCAAAGACTATTAACGGTTCTGGACAGAATCAACAAACGCTAAAATTCAGTGTGGCCGG
ACCCAGCAACATGGCTGTCCAGGGAAGAAACTACATACCTGGACCCAGCTACCGACAACAACGTGTCTCA
ACCACTGTGACTCAAAACAACAACAGCGAATTTGCTTGGCCTGGAGCTTCTTCTTGGGCTCTCAATGGAC
GTAATAGCTTGATGAATCCTGGACCTGCTATGGCCAGCCACAAAGAAGGAGAGGACCGTTTCTTTCCTTT
GTCTGGATCTTTAATTTTTGGCAAACAAGGAACTGGAAGAGACAACGTGGATGCGGACAAAGTCATGATA
ACCAACGAAGAAGAAATTAAAACTACTAACCCGGTAGCAACGGAGTCCTATGGACAAGTGGCCACAAACC
ACCAGAGTGCCCAACGGGGTGATCATGGGGTTCTTGCACAGGCGCAGACCGGCTGGGTTCAAAACCAAGG
AATACTTCCGGGTATGGTTTGGCAGGACAGAGATGTGTACCTGCAAGGACCCATTTGGGCCAAAATTCCT
CACACGGACGGCAACTTTCACCCTTCTCCGCTGATGGGAGGGTTTGGAATGAAGCACCCGCCTCCTCAGA
TCCTCATCAAAAACACACCTGTACCTGCGGATCCTCCAACGGCCTTCAACAAGGACAAGCTGAACTCTTT
CATCACCCAGTATTCTACTGGCCAAGTCAGCGTGGAGATCGAGTGGGAGCTGCAGAAGGAAAACAGCAAG
CGCTGGAACCCGGAGATCCAGTACACTTCCAACTATTACAAGTCTAATAATGTTGAATTTGCTGTTAATA
CTGAAGGTGTATATAGTGAACCCCGCCCCATTGGCACCAGATACCTGACTCGTAATCTGTAA
