>Addgene plasmid #224446 | kiCAP-AAV-MyoAAV3E Sequencing Result | analyzer sequence | sequence record 446446
ACTGATAGGGAGCTCGAGACGTGTCGACTTCTCTATCACTGATAGGGAGACGTTCTAGACGTACCTTCTC
TATCACTGATAGGGAGCTCGAGACGTGTCGACTTCTCTATCACTGATAGGGAGACGTTCTAGACGTACCT
TCTCTATCACTGATAGGGAGCTCGAGACGTGTCGACTTCTCTATCACTGATAGGGAGACGT
